Addgene plasmid #176323: pAB2076 pAAV REPAIR.t1
Purpose: pAAV EFS-HIVNES-dCas13bt1- (GGS)2-huADAR2(E488Q)-3xHA BGHpolyA::U6-BpiI-Cas13bt1 DR (full REPAIR.t1 + crRNA expression for AAV production)
Depositing lab: Feng Zhang. Depositing organization: Broad Institute. Publication: Compact RNA editors with small Cas13 proteins. Kannan S, Altae-Tran H, Jin X, Madigan VJ, Oshiro R, Makarova KS, Koonin EV, Zhang F. Nat Biotechnol. 2021 Aug 30. pii: 10.1038/s41587-021-01030-2. doi: 10.1038/s41587-021-01030-2. PubMed 34462587.
Backbone
  Vector backbone: pAAV
  Total vector size (bp): 7411
  Vector type: Mammalian Expression, AAV, CRISPR
Growth in bacteria
  Bacterial resistance: Ampicillin, 100 μg/mL
  Growth temperature: 37°C
  Growth strain: NEB Stable
  Copy number: High Copy
Gene/Insert 1
  Gene/Insert name: human codon optimized Cas13bt1 (catalytically inactivated)
  Species: Atlantic deep subsurface metagenome
  Insert size (bp): 2409
  Mutation: R95A/H100A/R769A/H773A
  Promoter: EFS (short EF1alpha)
  Tag / fusion protein: HIV NES (N terminal on insert)
  Cloning method: Gibson Cloning
  Sequencing primers: 5′ tgccgccagaacacaggaaactta
Gene/Insert 2
  Gene/Insert name: huADAR2dd(E488Q) (alt name: human ADAR2 deaminase domain)
  Species: H. sapiens (human)
  Insert size (bp): 1158
  Mutation: E488Q, only the deaminase domain (aa 276-702 are expressed)
  Entrez Gene: ADARB1 (a.k.a. ADAR2, DRABA2, DRADA2, NEDHYMS, RED1)
  Tag / fusion protein: 3xHA (C terminal on insert)
Gene/Insert 3
  Gene/Insert name: Cas13bt1 crRNA + BpiI cloning site
  Species: Atlantic deep subsurface metagenome
  Insert size (bp): 57
  Promoter: hU6
  Cloning method: Gibson Cloning
  Sequencing primers: 5′ GACTATCATATGCTTACCGT
Terms and licenses: Academic/Nonprofit Terms; Industry Terms: Not Available to Industry
How to cite: pAB2076 pAAV REPAIR.t1 was a gift from Feng Zhang (Addgene plasmid # 176323 ; http://n2t.net/addgene:176323 ; RRID:Addgene_176323)
