[The description below was written by a language model from this plasmid's Addgene catalogue record and pLannotate feature annotations shown in this document.]
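Description:
pAB2076 pAAV REPAIR.t1 is a 7,411 bp AAV transfer plasmid for mammalian expression that carries a complete, compact RNA base-editing system plus its guide RNA cassette in a single vector sized for AAV packaging. It is propagated in bacteria through a high-copy ColE1/pUC-type origin with ampicillin selection (AmpR), and the backbone also contains an f1 phage origin. AAV2 inverted terminal repeats flank the payload. One ITR is annotated intact and the other is detected only as short fragments, which may reflect the difficulty of sequencing and annotating these structured repeats rather than a true truncation.

The main cassette uses the short EF-1α (EFS) core promoter to drive a fusion protein that begins with an HIV nuclear export signal, followed by a human codon-optimized Cas13bt1 from an Atlantic deep subsurface metagenome. This Cas13bt1 is catalytically inactivated by R95A/H100A/R769A/H773A, so it binds but does not cleave target RNA. A (GGS)2 linker joins it to the human ADAR2 deaminase domain carrying the hyperactivating E488Q mutation, and the fusion ends with a C-terminal 3xHA epitope tag and a bGH polyadenylation signal. The automated annotation does not label the Cas13bt1 coding region, and it matches the deaminase to the rat ortholog, whereas the catalogue lists it as human. A human U6 Pol III promoter in the opposite orientation drives a second cassette containing the Cas13bt1 direct repeat and a BpiI site for inserting a spacer.

Once a spacer is cloned, the crRNA directs the dCas13bt1–ADAR2dd fusion to a chosen transcript for programmable adenosine-to-inosine editing. The plasmid is intended for producing AAV that delivers the full REPAIR.t1 editor and its crRNA together.
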