Features (pLannotate 1.2.2; 16 found; start..end, strand, type, name):
      1..212     +  promoter       EF-1α core promoter: core promoter for human elongation factor EF-1α
   2695..3861    +  CDS            Adarb1 (fragment): RED1_RAT - Also known as Red1. Experimental evidence at protein level: Swiss-Prot protein existence level 1. Catalyzes the hydrolytic deamination of adenosine to inosine in double-stranded RNA (dsRNA) referred to as A-to-I RNA editing. This may affect gene expression and function in a number of ways that include mRNA translation by changing codons and hence the amino acid sequence of proteins; pre-mRNA splicing by altering splice site recognition sequences; RNA stability by changing sequences involved in nuclease recognition; genetic stability in the case of RNA virus genomes by changing seque
   3868..3948    +  CDS            3xHA: three tandem HA epitope tags
   3961..4072    +  polyA_signal   bGH poly(A) signal: bovine growth hormone polyadenylation signal
   4240..4480    -  promoter       U6 promoter: RNA polymerase III promoter for human U6 snRNA
   4489..4629    +  repeat_region  AAV2 ITR: inverted terminal repeat of adeno-associated virus serotype 2 inverted
   4634..4685    -  misc_feature   bom (fragment): basis of mobility region from pBR322
   4704..5159    +  rep_origin     f1 ori (sequence partly withheld): f1 bacteriophage origin of replication; arrow indicates direction of (+) strand synthesis
   5160..5209    -  misc_feature   bom (fragment): basis of mobility region from pBR322
   5311..5346    -  CDS            rop (fragment): Rop protein, which maintains plasmids at low copy number; rop
   5441..5545    +  promoter       AmpR promoter: bla
   5546..6406    +  CDS            AmpR: β-lactamase; bla; confers resistance to ampicillin, carbenicillin, and related antibiotics
   6577..7165    +  rep_origin     ori: high-copy-number ColE1/pMB1/pBR322/pUC origin of replication
   7238..7265    +  repeat_region  AAV2 ITR (fragment): inverted terminal repeat of adeno-associated virus serotype 2 inverted
   7294..7321    +  repeat_region  AAV2 ITR (fragment): inverted terminal repeat of adeno-associated virus serotype 2 inverted
   7369..7386    +  CDS            small t antigen (fragment): SV40 (simian virus 40) small t antigen
>Addgene plasmid #176323 | pAB2076 pAAV REPAIR.t1 | addgene full sequence | sequence record 345286 | Addgene NGS Result
GGGCAGAGCGCACATCGCCCACAGTCCCCGAGAAGTTGGGGGGAGGGGTCGGCAATTGATCCGGTGCCTA
GAGAAGGTGGCGCGGGGTAAACTGGGAAAGTGATGTCGTGTACTGGCTCCGCCTTTTTCCCGAGGGTGGG
GGAGAACCGTATATAAGTGCAGTAGTCGCCGTGAACGTTCTTTTTCGCAACGGGTTTGCCGCCAGAACAC
AGGAAACTTAAGCTTGCCACCATGGGATCCCTTCAACTGCCTCCACTTGAAAGACTGACACTGGGATCCG
AATTCGAGAACATCAAGAAAACCAGCAACAAAGAGGTGTACAGCATCGAGCAGTACGAGGGCGAGAAGAA
GTGGTGCTTCGCCATCGTGCTGAACAGAGCCCAGACCAACCTGGAAGAGAACCCCAAGCTGTTCGAGCAG
ACCCTGACCAGATTTGAGAAGATCATGAAGCAGGACTGGTTCAACGAGGAAACGAAGAAGCTGATCTACG
AGAAAGAGGAAGAAAACAAAGTCAAAGAGGAAATCCAGATCGCCGCCAGCGAGCGGCTGAAGAACCTGGC
AAACTACTTCAGCGCCTACCTGCACGCCCCTGACTGCCTGATCTTCAACCGGAACGACACCATCCGGATC
ATCATGGAAAAGGCCTACGAGAAGTCCCGCTTCGAGGCCAAGAAGAAGCAGCAAGAGGACATCTCCATCG
AGTTCCCCGAGCTGTTTGAGGAAGAGGACAAGATCACCTCTGCCGGCGTGGTGTTCTTCGTCAGCTTTTT
TATCGAGCGGCGGTTCCTGAACCGGCTGATGGGCTATGTGCAGGGCTTCAGAAAGACAGAGGGCGAGTAC
AACATCACCAGACAGGTGTTCAGCAAGTACTGCCTGAAGGACAGCTACAGCGTGCAGGCCCAGGATCACG
ATGCCGTGATGTTCAGAGACATCCTGGGCTACCTGAGCAGAGTGCCCACCGAGATCTACCAGCACATCAA
GCTGACCCGGAAGCGGAGCCAGGATCAGCTGAGCGAGAGAAAGACCGACAAGTTCATCCTGTTCGCCCTG
AAGTACCTCGAGGACTACGGACTGAAGGACCTGGCCGATTACACCGCCTGCTTTGCCAGAAGCAAGATCA
AGAGAGAGAACGAGGACACCAAAGAGACAGACGGCAACAAGCACAAGTTCCACCGCGAGAAGCCCGTGGT
GGAAATCCACTTCGACAAAGAGAAGCAGGATCAGTTCTACATCAAGCGGAACAACGTCATCCTGAAGGCC
CAGAAGAAAGGCGGCCAGAGCAACGTGTTCCGGATGGGAGTGTACGAGCTGAAGTATCTGGTGCTGCTGA
GCCTGCTGGGCAAAGCCGAAGAGGCCATCCAGAGAATCGACCGGTACATCAGCAGCCTGAAGAAACAGCT
GCCCTACCTGGATAAGATCAGCAACGAAGAGATCCAGAAGTCCATCAACTTTCTGCCCAGATTCGTGCGG
AGCCGGCTGGGACTGCTGCAAGTGGATGATGAGAAGAGACTGAAAACCCGGCTGGAATACGTGAAGGCCA
AGTGGACCGATAAGAAAGAGGGCAGCAGAAAGCTGGAACTGCACCGGAAGGGCAGAGATATCCTGCGGTA
TATCAACGAGAGATGCGACAGACCCCTGAGCCGGAAAGAGTATAACAACATTCTGAAGTTCATCGTGAAC
AAGGACTTCGCCGGCTTCTACAACGAGCTGGAAGAACTGAAGCGGACCAGACGGCTGGACAAGAACATCA
TCCAGAAGCTGAGCGGCCACACCACACTGAACGCTCTGCACGAGCGAGTGTGTGACCTGGTCCTGCAAGA
GCTGGGCTCTCTGCAGTCCGAGAACCTGAAAGAGTACATCGGACTGATCCCCAAAGAAGAGAAAGAAGTC
ACCTTCCGCGAGAAAGTGGACAGAATCCTGGAACAGCCTGTGGTGTACAAGGGCTTCCTGAGATACGAGT
TCTTCAAAGAAGATAAGAAATCCTTCGCCAGGCTGGTGGAAGAGGCTATCAAGACCAAGTGGAGCGACTT
CGACATCCCTCTGGGCGAAGAGTACTACAACATCCCTAGCCTGGACAGATTCGACCGGACCAACAAGAAG
CTGTACGAGACACTGGCCATGGACCGGCTGTGTCTGATGATGGCCAGACAGTACTACCTGCGGCTGAACG
AGAAGCTGGCCGAGAAGGCACAGCACATCTACTGGAAAAAAGAGGACGGCCGGGAAGTCATCATCTTCAA
GTTCCAGAATCCGAAAGAGCAGAAGAAGTCCTTCAGCATCAGGTTCAGCATCCTGGACTACACCAAGATG
TACGTGATGGACGACCCCGAGTTCCTGAGCAGGCTGTGGGAGTACTTCATCCCTAAAGAGGCCAAAGAGA
TCGACTACCACAAGCACTACGCCAGAGCCTTCGACAAGTACACCAACCTGCAGAAAGAAGGCATCGACGC
CATCCTGAAACTGGAAGGCAGAATCATCGAGCGCCGGAAGATCAAGCCCGCCAAGAACTACATCGAGTTT
CAAGAGATTATGAATCGGAGCGGCTACAACAACGACCAGCAGGTTGCCCTGAAGAGAGTGGCGAACGCCC
TGCTGGCCTACAACCTGAACTTCGAGAGAGAGCACCTGAAGCGGTTCTACGGCGTCGTGAAGAGAGAGGG
CATCGAGAAAAAATGGTCCCTGATCGTGGGAGGGTCAGGCGGTAGTCAGCTGCATTTACCGCAGGTTTTA
GCTGACGCTGTCTCACGCCTGGTCCTGGGTAAGTTTGGTGACCTGACCGACAACTTCTCCTCCCCTCACG
CTCGCAGAAAAGTGCTGGCTGGAGTCGTCATGACAACAGGCACAGATGTTAAAGATGCCAAGGTGATAAG
TGTTTCTACAGGAACAAAATGTATTAATGGTGAATACATGAGTGATCGTGGCCTTGCATTAAATGACTGC
CATGCAGAAATAATATCTCGGAGATCCTTGCTCAGATTTCTTTATACACAACTTGAGCTTTACTTAAATA
ACAAAGATGATCAAAAAAGATCCATCTTTCAGAAATCAGAGCGAGGGGGGTTTAGGCTGAAGGAGAATGT
CCAGTTTCATCTGTACATCAGCACCTCTCCCTGTGGAGATGCCAGAATCTTCTCACCACATGAGCCAATC
CTGGAAGAACCAGCAGATAGACACCCAAATCGTAAAGCAAGAGGACAGCTACGGACCAAAATAGAGTCTG
GTCAGGGGACGATTCCAGTGCGCTCCAATGCGAGCATCCAAACGTGGGACGGGGTGCTGCAAGGGGAGCG
GCTGCTCACCATGTCCTGCAGTGACAAGATTGCACGCTGGAACGTGGTGGGCATCCAGGGATCACTGCTC
AGCATTTTCGTGGAGCCCATTTACTTCTCGAGCATCATCCTGGGCAGCCTTTACCACGGGGACCACCTTT
CCAGGGCCATGTACCAGCGGATCTCCAACATAGAGGACCTGCCACCTCTCTACACCCTCAACAAGCCTTT
GCTCAGTGGCATCAGCAATGCAGAAGCACGGCAGCCAGGGAAGGCCCCCAACTTCAGTGTCAACTGGACG
GTAGGCGACTCCGCTATTGAGGTCATCAACGCCACGACTGGGAAGGATGAGCTGGGCCGCGCGTCCCGCC
TGTGTAAGCACGCGTTGTACTGTCGCTGGATGCGTGTGCACGGCAAGGTTCCCTCCCACTTACTACGCTC
CAAGATTACCAAGCCCAACGTGTACCATGAGTCCAAGCTGGCGGCAAAGGAGTACCAGGCCGCCAAGGCG
CGTCTGTTCACAGCCTTCATCAAGGCGGGGCTGGGGGCCTGGGTGGAGAAGCCCACCGAGCAGGACCAGT
TCTCACTCACGGGATCCTACCCATACGATGTTCCAGATTACGCTTATCCCTACGACGTGCCTGATTATGC
ATACCCATATGATGTCCCCGACTATGCCTAACGACCTCGACTGTGCCTTCTAGTTGCCAGCCATCTGTTG
TTTGCCCCTCCCCCGTGCCTTCCTTGACCCTGGAAGGTGCCACTCCCACTGTCCTTTCCTAATAAAATGA
GGAAATTGCATCGCATTGTCTGAGTAGGTGTCATTCTATTCTGGGGGGTGGGGTGGGGCAGGACAGCAAG
GGGGAGGATTGGGAAGAGAATAGCAGGCATGCTGGGGAAAAAAAGCTGTAATCACCCCACAAATCGGAGG
CTTCTTCAGCTGAGACCGTCCCAGGGTCTCTGGTGTTTCGTCCTTTCCACAAGATATATAAAGCCAAGAA
ATCGAAATACTTTCAAGTTACGGTAAGCATATGATAGTCCATTTTAAAACATAATTTTAAAACTGCAAAC
TACCCAAGAAATTATTACTTTCTACGTCACGTATTTTGTACTAATATCTTTGTGTTTACAGTCAAATTAA
TTCCAATTATCTCTCTAACAGCCTTGTATCGTATATGCAAATATGAAGGAATCATGGGAAATAGGCCCTC
GCGGCCGCAGGAACCCCTAGTGATGGAGTTGGCCACTCCCTCTCTGCGCGCTCGCTCGCTCACTGAGGCC
GGGCGACCAAAGGTCGCCCGACGCCCGGGCTTTGCCCGGGCGGCCTCAGTGAGCGAGCGAGCGCGCAGCT
GCCTGCAGGGGCGCCTGATGCGGTATTTTCTCCTTACGCATCTGTGCGGTATTTCACACCGCATA
[95 nt withheld, positions 4686-4780]
T
[46 nt withheld, positions 4782-4827]
C
[141 nt withheld, positions 4829-4969]
CCTTTGACGTTGGAGTCCACGTTCTTT
[37 nt withheld, positions 4997-5033]
ACTCTATCTCGGGCTATTCTTTTGATTTATAAGGGATTTTGCCGATTTCGGTCTATTGGTTAAAAAATGA
GCTGATTTAACAAAAATTTAACGCGAATTTTAACAAAATATTAACGTTTACAATTTTATGGTGCACTCTC
AGTACAATCTGCTCTGATGCCGCATAGTTAAGCCAGCCCCGACACCCGCCAACACCCGCTGACGCGCCCT
GACGGGCTTGTCTGCTCCCGGCATCCGCTTACAGACAAGCTGTGACCGTCTCCGGGAGCTGCATGTGTCA
GAGGTTTTCACCGTCATCACCGAAACGCGCGAGACGAAAGGGCCTCGTGATACGCCTATTTTTATAGGTT
AATGTCATGATAATAATGGTTTCTTAGACGTCAGGTGGCACTTTTCGGGGAAATGTGCGCGGAACCCCTA
TTTGTTTATTTTTCTAAATACATTCAAATATGTATCCGCTCATGAGACAATAACCCTGATAAATGCTTCA
ATAATATTGAAAAAGGAAGAGTATGAGTATTCAACATTTCCGTGTCGCCCTTATTCCCTTTTTTGCGGCA
TTTTGCCTTCCTGTTTTTGCTCACCCAGAAACGCTGGTGAAAGTAAAAGATGCTGAAGATCAGTTGGGTG
CACGAGTGGGTTACATCGAACTGGATCTCAACAGCGGTAAGATCCTTGAGAGTTTTCGCCCCGAAGAACG
TTTTCCAATGATGAGCACTTTTAAAGTTCTGCTATGTGGCGCGGTATTATCCCGTATTGACGCCGGGCAA
GAGCAACTCGGTCGCCGCATACACTATTCTCAGAATGACTTGGTTGAGTACTCACCAGTCACAGAAAAGC
ATCTTACGGATGGCATGACAGTAAGAGAATTATGCAGTGCTGCCATAACCATGAGTGATAACACTGCGGC
CAACTTACTTCTGACAACGATCGGAGGACCGAAGGAGCTAACCGCTTTTTTGCACAACATGGGGGATCAT
GTAACTCGCCTTGATCGTTGGGAACCGGAGCTGAATGAAGCCATACCAAACGACGAGCGTGACACCACGA
TGCCTGTAGCAATGGCAACAACGTTGCGCAAACTATTAACTGGCGAACTACTTACTCTAGCTTCCCGGCA
ACAATTAATAGACTGGATGGAGGCGGATAAAGTTGCAGGACCACTTCTGCGCTCGGCCCTTCCGGCTGGC
TGGTTTATTGCTGATAAATCTGGAGCCGGTGAGCGTGGAAGCCGCGGTATCATTGCAGCACTGGGGCCAG
ATGGTAAGCCCTCCCGTATCGTAGTTATCTACACGACGGGGAGTCAGGCAACTATGGATGAACGAAATAG
ACAGATCGCTGAGATAGGTGCCTCACTGATTAAGCATTGGTAACTGTCAGACCAAGTTTACTCATATATA
CTTTAGATTGATTTAAAACTTCATTTTTAATTTAAAAGGATCTAGGTGAAGATCCTTTTTGATAATCTCA
TGACCAAAATCCCTTAACGTGAGTTTTCGTTCCACTGAGCGTCAGACCCCGTAGAAAAGATCAAAGGATC
TTCTTGAGATCCTTTTTTTCTGCGCGTAATCTGCTGCTTGCAAACAAAAAAACCACCGCTACCAGCGGTG
GTTTGTTTGCCGGATCAAGAGCTACCAACTCTTTTTCCGAAGGTAACTGGCTTCAGCAGAGCGCAGATAC
CAAATACTGTTCTTCTAGTGTAGCCGTAGTTAGGCCACCACTTCAAGAACTCTGTAGCACCGCCTACATA
CCTCGCTCTGCTAATCCTGTTACCAGTGGCTGCTGCCAGTGGCGATAAGTCGTGTCTTACCGGGTTGGAC
TCAAGACGATAGTTACCGGATAAGGCGCAGCGGTCGGGCTGAACGGGGGGTTCGTGCACACAGCCCAGCT
TGGAGCGAACGACCTACACCGAACTGAGATACCTACAGCGTGAGCTATGAGAAAGCGCCACGCTTCCCGA
AGGGAGAAAGGCGGACAGGTATCCGGTAAGCGGCAGGGTCGGAACAGGAGAGCGCACGAGGGAGCTTCCA
GGGGGAAACGCCTGGTATCTTTATAGTCCTGTCGGGTTTCGCCACCTCTGACTTGAGCGTCGATTTTTGT
GATGCTCGTCAGGGGGGCGGAGCCTATGGAAAAACGCCAGCAACGCGGCCTTTTTACGGTTCCTGGCCTT
TTGCTGGCCTTTTGCTCACATGTCCTGCAGGCAGCTGCGCGCTCGCTCGCTCACTGAGGCCGCCCGGGCG
TCGGGCGACCTTTGGTCGCCCGGCCTCAGTGAGCGAGCGAGCGCGCAGAGAGGGAGTGGCCAACTCCATC
ACTAGGGGTTCCTGCGGCCTCTAGATAGGTCTTGAAAGGAGTGGGAATTGGCTCCGGTGCCCGTCAGT
